>Addgene plasmid #20388 | pNC843 | depositor full sequence | sequence record 9597 | Author sequence
AGCGCCCAATACGCAAACCGCCTCTCCCCGCGCGTTGGCCGATTCATTAATGCAGCTGGCACGACAGGTT
TCCCGACTGGAAAGCGGGCAGTGAGCGCAACGCAATTAATGTGAGTTAGCTCACTCATTAGGCACCCCAG
GCTTTACACTTTATGCTTCCGGCTCGTATGTTGTGTGGAATTGTGAGCGGATAACAATTTCACACAGGAA
ACAGCTATGACCATGATTACGAATTCGAGCTCTGGAGAATATACTAAGGGTACTGTTGACATTGCGAAGA
GCGACAAAGATTTTGTTATCGGCTTTATTGCTCAAAGAGACATGGGTGGAAGAGATGAAGGTTACGATTG
GTTGATTATGACACCCGGTGTGGGTTTAGATGACAAGGGAGACGCATTGGGTCAACAGTATAGAACCGTG
GATGATGTGGTCTCTACAGGATCTGACATTATTATTGTTGGAAGAGGACTATTTGCAAAGGGAAGGGATG
CTAAGGTAGAGGGTGAACGTTACAGAAAAGCAGGCTGGGAAGCATATTTGAGAAGATGCGGCCAGCAAAA
CTAAAAAACTGTATTATAAGTAAATGCATGTATACTAAACTCACAAATTAGAGCTTCAATTTAATTATAT
CAGTTATTACCCGGTACCCCCCTCGAGGAATTTTCAAAAATTCTTACTTTTTTTTTGGATGGACGCAAAG
AAGTTTAATAATCATATTACATGGCATTACCACCATATACATATCCATATCTAATCTTACTTATATGTTG
TGGAAATGTAAAGAGCCCCATTATCTTAGCCTAAAAAAACCTTCTCTTTGGAACTTTCAGTAATACGCTT
AACTGCTCATTGCTATATTGAAGTACGGATTAGAAGCCGCCGAGCGGGCGACAGCCCTCCGACGGAAGAC
TCTCCTCCGTGCGTCCTCGTCTTCACCGGTCGCGTTCCTGAAACGCAGATGTGCCTCGCGCCGCACTGCT
CCGAACAATAAAGATTCTACAATACTAGCTTTTATGGTTATGAAGAGGAAAAATTGGCAGTAACCTGGCC
CCACAAACCTTCAAATTAACGAATCAAATTAACAACCATAGGATGATAATGCGATTAGTTTTTTAGCCTT
ATTTCTGGGGTAATTAATCAGCGAAGCGATGATTTTTGATCTATTAACAGATATATAAATGGAAAAGCTG
CATAACCACTTTAACTAATACTTTCAACATTTTCAGTTTGTATTACTTCTTATTCAAATGTCATAAAAGT
ATCAACAAAAAATTGTTAATATACCTCTATACTTTAACGTCAAGGAGAAAAAACCCCGGATCTGCCAGGC
GTGTATATAGCGTGGATGGCCAGGCAACTTTAGTGCTGACACATACAGGCATATATATATGTGTGCGACG
ACACATGATCATATGGCATGCATGTGCTCTGTATGTATATAAAACTCTTGTTTTCTTCTTTTCTCTAAAT
ATTCTTTCCTTATACATTAGGTCCTTTGTAGCATAAATTACTATACTTCTATAGACACGCAAACACAAAT
ACACACACTAAATTACCGGATCAATTCGCCTGCTTATCTTTCTTCTTCCGAAAGTGCTACTTCAGAAAGA
GCAAGAACTGTACGGATAAGGATAAGTATATCTTCTATCTACTACAATACGAAAAGAACTCTCGAACTCT
CCCTCCCACTTTACTTTAACTAATAGATTATGCAGATTTTCGTCAAGACTTTGACCGGTAAAACCATAAC
ATTGGAAGTTGAATCTTCCGATACCATCGACAACGTTAAGTCGAAAATTCAAGACAAGGAAGGTATCCCT
CCAGATCAACAAAGATTGATCTTTGCCGGTAAGCAGCTAGAAGACGGTAGAACGCTGTCTGATTACAACA
TTCAGAAGGAGTCCACCTTACATCTTGTGCTAAGGCTAAGAGGTGGTATGCACGGATCCAGTAAAGGAGA
AGAACTTTTCACTGGAGTTGTCCCAATTCTTGTTGAATTAGATGGTGATGTTAATGGGCACAAATTTTCT
GTCAGTGGAGAGGGTGAAGGTGATGCAACATACGGAAAACTTACCCTTAAATTTATTTGCACTACTGGAA
AACTACCTGTTCCATGGCCAACACTTGTCACTACTTTGACTTGGGGTGTTCAATGCTTTTCAAGATACCC
AGATCATATGAAACGGCATGACTTTTTCAAGAGTGCCATGCCCGAAGGTTATGTACAGGAAAGAACTATA
TTTTTCAAAGATGACGGGAACTACAAGACACGTGCTGAAGTCAAGTTTGAAGGTGATACCCTTGTTAATA
GAATCGAGTTAAAAGGTATTGATTTTAAAGAAGATGGAAACATTCTTGGACACAAATTGGAATACAACTA
TATTTCACACAATGTATACATCACTGCAGACAAACAAAAGAATGGAATCAAAGCTCATTTCAAAATTAGA
CACAACATTGAAGATGGAAGCGTTCAACTAGCAGACCATTATCAACAAAATACTCCAATTGGCGATGGCC
CTGTCCTTTTACCAGACAACCATTACCTGTCCACACAATCTGCCCTTTCGAAAGATCCCAACGAAAAGAG
AGACCACATGGTCCTTCTTGAGTTTGTAACAGCTGCTGGGATTACACATGGCATGGATGAACTATACAAA
TAGGGCGCGCCACTTCTAAATAAGCGAATTTCTTATGATTTATGATTTTTATTATTAAATAAGTTATAAA
AAAAATAAGTGTATACAAATTTTAAAGTGACTCTTAGGTTTTAAAACGAAAATTCTTATTCTTGAGTAAC
TCTTTCCTGTAGGTCAGGTTGCTTTCTCAGGTATAGTATGAGGTCGCTCTTATTGACCACACCTCTACCG
GCAGATCCGCTAGGGATAACAGGGTAATATAGATCTGTTTAGCTTGCCTCGTCCCCGCCGGGTCACCCGG
CCAGCGACATGGAGGCCCAGAATACCCTCCTTGACAGTCTTGACGTGCGCAGCTCAGGGGCATGATGTGA
CTGTCGCCCGTACATTTAGCCCATACATCCCCATGTATAATCATTTGCATCCATACATTTTGATGGCCGC
ACGGCGCGAAGCAAAAATTACGGCTCCTCGCTGCAGACCTGCGAGCAGGGAAACGCTCCCCTCACAGACG
CGTTGAATTGTCCCCACGCCGCGCCCCTGTAGAGAAATATAAAAGGTTAGGATTTGCCACTGAGGTTCTT
CTTTCATATACTTCCTTTTAAAATCTTGCTAGGATACAGTTCTCACATCACATCCGAACATAAACAACCA
TGGGTAGGAGGGCTTTTGTAGAAAGAAATACGAACGAAACGAAAATCAGCGTTGCCATCGCTTTGGACAA
AGCTCCCTTACCTGAAGAGTCGAATTTTATTGATGAACTTATAACTTCCAAGCATACAAACCAAAAGGGA
GAACAAGTAATCCAAGTAGACACGGGAATTGGATTCTTGGATCACATGTATCATGCACTGGCTAAACATG
CAGGCTGGAGCTTACGACTTTACTCAAGAGGTGATTTAATCATCGATGATCATCACACTGCAGAAGATAC
TGCTATTGCACTTGGTATTGCATTCAAGCAGGCTATGAGTAACTTTGCCGGCGTTAAAAGATTTGGACAT
GCTTATTGTCCACTTGACGAAGCTCTTTCTAGAAGCGTAGTTGACTTGTCGGGACGGCCCTATGCTGTTA
TCGATTTGGGATTAAAGCGTGAAAAGGTTGGGGAATTGTCCTGTGAAATGATCCCTCACTTACTATATTC
CTTTTCGGTAGCAGCTGGAATTACTTTGCATGTTACCTGCTTATATGGTAGTAATGACCATCATCGTGCT
GAAAGCGCTTTTAAATCTCTGGCTGTTGCCATGCGCGCGGCTACTAGTCTTACTGGAAGTTCTGAAGTCC
CAAGCACGAAGGGAGTGTTGTAAAGAGTACTGACAATAAAAAGATTCTTGTTTTCAAGAACTTGTCATTT
GTATAGTTTTTTTATATTGTAGTTGTTCTATTTTAATCAAATGTTAGCGTGATTTATATTTTTTTTCGCC
TCGACATCATCTGCCCAGATGCGAAGTTAAGTGCGCAGAAAGTAATATCATGCGTCAATCGTATGTGAAT
GCTGGTCGCTATACTGCTGTCGATTCGATACTAACGCTCGACCTGCAGGCATGAAGATGGGAATCTCGGT
CGTAATGATTTCTATAATGACGAAAAAAAAAAAATTGGAAAGAAAAAGCTTCATGGCCTTTATAAAAAGG
AACTATCCAATACCTCGCCAGAACCAAGTAACAGTATTTTACGGGGCACAAATCAAGAACAATAAGACAG
GACTGTAAAGATGGACGCATTGAACTCCAAAGAACAACAAGAGTTCCAAAAAGTAGTGGAACAAAAGCAA
ATGAAGGATTTCATGCGTTTGTACTCTAATCTGGTAGAAAGATGTTTCACAGACTGTGTCAATGACTTCA
CAACATCAAAGCTAACCAATAAGGAACAAACATGCATCATGAAGTGCTCAGAAAAGTTCTTGAAGCATAG
CGAACGTGTAGGGCAGCGTTTCCAAGAACAAAACGCTGCCTTGGGACAAGGCTTGGGCCGATAAGGTGTA
CTGGCGTATATATATCTAATTATGTATCTCTGGTGTCGACAAGCTTGGCACTGGCCGTCGTTTTACAACG
TCGTGACTGGGAAAACCCTGGCGTTACCCAACTTAATCGCCTTGCAGCACATCCCCCTTTCGCCAGCTGG
CGTAATAGCGAAGAGGCCCGCACCGATCGCCCTTCCCAACAGTTGCGCAGCCTGAATGGCGAATGGCGCC
TGATGCGGTATTTTCTCCTTACGCATCTGTGCGGTATTTCACACCGCATA
[142 nt withheld, positions 4881-5022]
C
[141 nt withheld, positions 5024-5164]
CCTTTGACGTTGGAGTCCACGTTCTTT
[37 nt withheld, positions 5192-5228]
ACCCTATCTCGGGCTATTCTTTTGATTTATAAGGGATTTTGCCGATTTCGGCCTATTGGTTAAAAAATGA
GCTGATTTAACAAAAATTTAACGCGAATTTTAACAAAATATTAACGTTTACAATTTTATGGTGCACTCTC
AGTACAATCTGCTCTGATGCCGCATAGTTAAGCCAGCCCCGACACCCGCCAACACCCGCTGACGCGCCCT
GACGGGCTTGTCTGCTCCCGGCATCCGCTTACAGACAAGCTGTGACCGTCTCCGGGAGCTGCATGTGTCA
GAGGTTTTCACCGTCATCACCGAAACGCGCGAGACGAAAGGGCCTCGTGATACGCCTATTTTTATAGGTT
AATGTCATGATAATAATGGTTTCTTAGACGTCAGGTGGCACTTTTCGGGGAAATGTGCGCGGAACCCCTA
TTTGTTTATTTTTCTAAATACATTCAAATATGTATCCGCTCATGAGACAATAACCCTGATAAATGCTTCA
ATAATATTGAAAAAGGAAGAGTATGAGTATTCAACATTTCCGTGTCGCCCTTATTCCCTTTTTTGCGGCA
TTTTGCCTTCCTGTTTTTGCTCACCCAGAAACGCTGGTGAAAGTAAAAGATGCTGAAGATCAGTTGGGTG
CACGAGTGGGTTACATCGAACTGGATCTCAACAGCGGTAAGATCCTTGAGAGTTTTCGCCCCGAAGAACG
TTTTCCAATGATGAGCACTTTTAAAGTTCTGCTATGTGGCGCGGTATTATCCCGTATTGACGCCGGGCAA
GAGCAACTCGGTCGCCGCATACACTATTCTCAGAATGACTTGGTTGAGTACTCACCAGTCACAGAAAAGC
ATCTTACGGATGGCATGACAGTAAGAGAATTATGCAGTGCTGCCATAACCATGAGTGATAACACTGCGGC
CAACTTACTTCTGACAACGATCGGAGGACCGAAGGAGCTAACCGCTTTTTTGCACAACATGGGGGATCAT
GTAACTCGCCTTGATCGTTGGGAACCGGAGCTGAATGAAGCCATACCAAACGACGAGCGTGACACCACGA
TGCCTGTAGCAATGGCAACAACGTTGCGCAAACTATTAACTGGCGAACTACTTACTCTAGCTTCCCGGCA
ACAATTAATAGACTGGATGGAGGCGGATAAAGTTGCAGGACCACTTCTGCGCTCGGCCCTTCCGGCTGGC
TGGTTTATTGCTGATAAATCTGGAGCCGGTGAGCGTGGGTCTCGCGGTATCATTGCAGCACTGGGGCCAG
ATGGTAAGCCCTCCCGTATCGTAGTTATCTACACGACGGGGAGTCAGGCAACTATGGATGAACGAAATAG
ACAGATCGCTGAGATAGGTGCCTCACTGATTAAGCATTGGTAACTGTCAGACCAAGTTTACTCATATATA
CTTTAGATTGATTTAAAACTTCATTTTTAATTTAAAAGGATCTAGGTGAAGATCCTTTTTGATAATCTCA
TGACCAAAATCCCTTAACGTGAGTTTTCGTTCCACTGAGCGTCAGACCCCGTAGAAAAGATCAAAGGATC
TTCTTGAGATCCTTTTTTTCTGCGCGTAATCTGCTGCTTGCAAACAAAAAAACCACCGCTACCAGCGGTG
GTTTGTTTGCCGGATCAAGAGCTACCAACTCTTTTTCCGAAGGTAACTGGCTTCAGCAGAGCGCAGATAC
CAAATACTGTCCTTCTAGTGTAGCCGTAGTTAGGCCACCACTTCAAGAACTCTGTAGCACCGCCTACATA
CCTCGCTCTGCTAATCCTGTTACCAGTGGCTGCTGCCAGTGGCGATAAGTCGTGTCTTACCGGGTTGGAC
TCAAGACGATAGTTACCGGATAAGGCGCAGCGGTCGGGCTGAACGGGGGGTTCGTGCACACAGCCCAGCT
TGGAGCGAACGACCTACACCGAACTGAGATACCTACAGCGTGAGCTATGAGAAAGCGCCACGCTTCCCGA
AGGGAGAAAGGCGGACAGGTATCCGGTAAGCGGCAGGGTCGGAACAGGAGAGCGCACGAGGGAGCTTCCA
GGGGGAAACGCCTGGTATCTTTATAGTCCTGTCGGGTTTCGCCACCTCTGACTTGAGCGTCGATTTTTGT
GATGCTCGTCAGGGGGGCGGAGCCTATGGAAAAACGCCAGCAACGCGGCCTTTTTACGGTTCCTGGCCTT
TTGCTGGCCTTTTGCTCACATGTTCTTTCCTGCGTTATCCCCTGATTCTGTGGATAACCGTATTACCGCC
TTTGAGTGAGCTGATACCGCTCGCCGCAGCCGAACGACCGAGCGCAGCGAGTCAGTGAGCGAGGAAGCGG
AAG
Features (pLannotate 1.2.2; 21 found; start..end, strand, type, name):
      2..94      +  CDS            lacI (fragment): lac repressor; lacI; The lac repressor binds to the lac operator to inhibit transcription in E. coli. This inhibition can be relieved by adding lactose or isopropyl-β-D-thiogalactopyranoside (IPTG).
    107..128     +  protein_bind   CAP binding site: CAP binding activates transcription in the presence of cAMP. E. coli catabolite activator protein
    143..173     +  promoter       lac promoter: promoter for the E. coli lac operon
    181..197     +  protein_bind   lac operator: The lac repressor binds to the lac operator to inhibit transcription in E. coli. This inhibition can be relieved by adding lactose or isopropyl-β-D-thiogalactopyranoside (IPTG). lac repressor encoded by lacI
    242..564     +  CDS            URA3 (fragment): orotidine-5'-phosphate decarboxylase, required for uracil biosynthesis; S. cerevisiae URA3; yeast auxotrophic marker, counterselectable with 5-fluoroorotic acid (5-FOA)
    662..1314    +  promoter       GAL1,10 promoter: GAL1 and GAL10 genes of S. cerevisiae; divergent inducible promoter, regulated by Gal4
   1710..1937    +  CDS            ubiquitin: Saccharomyces cerevisiae ubiquitin
   1950..2663    +  CDS            GFP: Aequoria victoria green fluorescent protein
   2684..2871    +  terminator     ADH1 terminator: S. cerevisiae ADH1; transcription terminator for the S. cerevisiae alcohol dehydrogenase 1 (ADH1) gene
   2946..3289    +  promoter       TEF promoter: Ashbya gossypii TEF promoter
   3290..3943    +  CDS            S. pombe his5: imidazoleglycerol-phosphate dehydratase, required for histidine biosynthesis; Schizosaccharomyces pombe his5; yeast auxotrophic marker; corresponds to S. cerevisiae HIS3
   3949..4146    +  terminator     TEF terminator: Ashbya gossypii TEF terminator
   4351..4611    +  CDS            TIM9: TIM9_YEAST - Experimental evidence at protein level: Swiss-Prot protein existence level 1. Mitochondrial intermembrane chaperone that participates in the import and insertion of multi-pass transmembrane proteins into the mitochondrial inner membrane. Also required for the transfer of beta- barrel precursors from the TOM complex to the sorting and assembly machinery (SAM complex) of the outer membrane. Acts as a chaperone-like protein that protects the hydrophobic precursors from aggregation and guide them through the mitochondrial intermembrane space. Compared to TIM10, it may have a strong st
   4669..4823    +  CDS            lacZα (fragment): LacZα fragment of β-galactosidase; lacZ fragment
   4829..4880    -  misc_feature   bom (fragment): basis of mobility region from pBR322
   4899..5279    +  rep_origin     M13 ori (sequence partly withheld): M13 bacteriophage origin of replication; arrow indicates direction of (+) strand synthesis
   5355..5404    -  misc_feature   bom (fragment): basis of mobility region from pBR322
   5506..5541    -  CDS            rop (fragment): Rop protein, which maintains plasmids at low copy number; rop
   5636..5740    +  promoter       AmpR promoter: bla
   5741..6601    +  CDS            AmpR: β-lactamase; bla; confers resistance to ampicillin, carbenicillin, and related antibiotics
   6772..7360    +  rep_origin     ori: high-copy-number ColE1/pMB1/pBR322/pUC origin of replication
