[The description below was written by a language model from this plasmid's Addgene catalogue record and pLannotate feature annotations shown in this document.]
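Description:
pNC843 is a yeast reporter construct built in the pUC118 phagemid backbone, carrying a roughly 4.4 kb "CFP-reporter" cassette cloned between SacI and SalI sites. In E. coli it is maintained at high copy through the pUC-type ColE1 origin and selected with ampicillin via the β-lactamase gene. The backbone also contributes an M13 origin for single-stranded DNA production and remnants of the lac promoter/operator and lacZα region. No yeast replication origin or centromere is annotated. The cassette is instead bordered by a URA3 fragment on one side and sequence containing TIM9 on the other. This suggests that the cassette is designed to integrate into the yeast genome by homologous recombination around the URA3 locus, although the record does not state this explicitly and refers to attached schematics for details.

The reporter unit uses the GAL1,10 upstream activating sequence, which is regulated by Gal4 and induced by galactose. It drives an S. cerevisiae ubiquitin coding sequence followed directly by a fluorescent protein ORF and the ADH1 terminator. The automated annotation labels the fluorescent protein as GFP, but the catalogue describes it as cyan fluorescent protein. The depositor notes specify the variable "X" element as UbiM with no linker. In this type of design, the ubiquitin moiety is cleaved to expose a defined N-terminal residue, here methionine. That residue sets the protein's stability by the N-end rule. Downstream, an Ashbya gossypii TEF promoter and terminator flank the S. pombe his5 gene, which provides histidine prototrophy for selecting yeast transformants. The plasmid belongs to a family of CFP constructs with differing stabilities, developed as transcriptional reporters in S. cerevisiae.
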