Addgene plasmid #20388: pNC843
Depositing lab: Beverly Errede. Depositing organization: University of North Carolina at Chapel Hill. Publication: A family of destabilized cyan fluorescent proteins as transcriptional reporters in S. cerevisiae. Hackett EA, Esch RK, Maleri S, Errede B. Yeast. 2006 Apr 15. 23(5):333-49. 10.1002/yea.1358 PubMed 16598699.
Backbone
  Vector backbone: pUC118
  Backbone size w/o insert (bp): 3162
  Vector type: Yeast Expression
Growth in bacteria
  Bacterial resistance: Ampicillin, 100 μg/mL
  Growth temperature: 37°C
  Growth strain: DH5alpha
  Copy number: High Copy
Gene/Insert
  Gene/Insert name: CFP-reporter
  Insert size (bp): 4379
  Mutation: X=UbiM (see schematic)
  Cloning method: Restriction Enzyme; 5′ cloning site SacI (not destroyed); 3′ cloning site SalI (not destroyed)
  Sequencing primers: 5′ CTCTCCACTGAGAGAAAA (prim586)
Terms and licenses: Academic/Nonprofit Terms; Industry Terms: Not Available to Industry
Depositor comments: See attachments for details Cassette: CFP-reporter; UAS: GAL1,10; X: UbiM; Linker: none
How to cite: pNC843 was a gift from Beverly Errede (Addgene plasmid # 20388 ; http://n2t.net/addgene:20388 ; RRID:Addgene_20388)
