>Addgene plasmid #20388 | pNC843 | addgene partial sequence | sequence record 26505 | 20388 with prim586 (CTCTCCACTGAGAGAAAA)
GGGACAACTCCAGTGAAAAGTTCTTCTCCTTTACTGGATCCGTGCATACCACCTCTTAGCCTTAGCACAA
GATGTAAGGTGGACTCCTTCTGAATGTTGTAATCAGACAGCGTTCTACCGTCTTCTAGCTGCTTACCGGC
AAAGATCAATCTTTGTTGATCTGGAGGGATACCTTCCTTGTCTTGAATTTTCGACTTAACGTTGTCGATG
GTATCGGAAGATTCAACTTCCAATGTTATGGTTTTACCGGTCAAAGTCTTGACGAAAATCTGCATAATCT
ATTAGTTAAAGTAAAGTGGGAGGGAGAGTTCGAGAGTTCTTTTCGTATTGTAGTAGATAGAAGATATACT
TATCCTTATCCGTACAGTTCTTGCTCTTTCTGAAGTAGCACTTTCGGAAGAAGAAAGATAAGCAGGCGAA
TTGATCCGGTAATTTAGTGTGTGTATTTGTGTTTGCGTGTCTATAGAAGTATAGTAATTTATGCTACAAA
GGACCTAATGTATAAGGAAAGAATATTTAGAGAAAAGAAGAAAACAAGAGTTTTATATACATACAGAGCA
CATGCATGCCATATGATCATGTGTCGTCGCACACATATATATATGCCTGTATGTGTCAGCACTAAAGTTG
CCTGGCCATCCACGCTATATACACGCCTGGCAGATCCGGGGTTTTTTCTCCTTGACGTTAAAGTATAGAG
GTATATTAACAATTTTTTGTTGATACTTTTATTACATTTGAATAAGAAGTAATACAAACCGAAAATGTTG
AAAGTATTAGTTAAAGTGGTTATGCAGTTTTTGCATTTATATATCTGTTAATAGATCAAAAATCATCGCT
TCGCTGATTAATNNCCNAAAANNNGGCTAAAAACTAATCGCATNANCATCCNATGGT
